>Addgene plasmid #72853 | pSK25 | depositor full sequence | sequence record 136533 | pSK25 sequence 4035 bps
GCCCCTGCAGCCGAATTATATTATTTTTGCCAAATAATTTTTAACAAAAGCTCTGAAGTCTTCTTCATTT
AAATTCTTAGATGATACTTCATCTGGAAAATTGTCCCAATTAGTAGCATCACGCTGTGAGTAAGTTCTAA
ACCATTTTTTTATTGTTGTATTATCTCTAATCTTACTACTCGATGAGTTTTCGGTATTATCTCTATTTTT
AACTTGGAGCAGGTTCCATTCATTGTTTTTTTCATCATAGTGAATAAAATCAACTGCTTTAACACTTGTG
CCTGAACACCATATCCATCCGGCGTAATACGACTCACTATAGGGAGAGCGGCCGCCAGATCTTCCGGATG
GCTCGAGGATTATAAAGATGATGATGATAAATCCGGAGCCGATTATAAAGATGATGATGATAAATGAACT
AGTGAAGTTCCTATACTTTCTAGAGAATAGGAACTTCAAATAAACATATGGGCGCGCCCTGTTGGAATAT
ACTATTCAACCTACAAAAATAACGTTAAACAACACTACTTTATATTTGATATGAATGGCCACACCTTTTA
TGCCATAAAACATATTGTAAGAGAATACCACTCTTTTTATTCCTTCTTTCCTTCTTGTACGTTTTTTGCT
GTGAGTAGGTCGTGGTGCTGGTGTTGCAGTTGAAATAACTTAAAATATAAATCATAAAACTCAAACATAA
ACTTGACTATTTATTTATTTATTAAGAAAGGAGGTACCGGTGGCGCGCCATGACCGAGTACAAGCCTACA
GTGCGACTGGCCACACGCGATGACGTTCCCAGAGCCGTTCGGACGTTGGCTGCCGCGTTTGCGGACTATC
CCGCAACTCGCCATACTGTGGACCCTGATCGCCACATCGAGAGGGTGACTGAGCTTCAGGAGCTGTTCCT
GACCAGGGTAGGGCTGGACATAGGCAAGGTCTGGGTGGCCGACGATGGAGCCGCTGTTGCGGTGTGGACT
ACCCCAGAGAGCGTGGAAGCAGGGGCTGTCTTTGCCGAAATTGGGCCAAGGATGGCCGAACTGTCTGGGT
CCCGTTTGGCTGCCCAACAGCAGATGGAAGGACTGCTTGCCCCACATCGACCCAAGGAGCCTGCATGGTT
CCTCGCTACCGTGGGTGTGAGCCCAGATCACCAGGGCAAAGGTCTGGGATCAGCCGTCGTTCTGCCTGGC
GTCGAGGCTGCTGAGAGAGCAGGAGTACCGGCATTCCTCGAAACCAGTGCTCCACGGAACCTCCCGTTCT
ACGAGAGACTGGGCTTTACGGTCACAGCCGATGTGGAAGTGCCCGAAGGCCCTAGAACCTGGTGCATGAC
ACGGAAACCCGGTGCATGAAAATTAAATATAAATAAAGCTATTAAAATAAATTACTATCTAACATATGGA
AGTTCCTATACTTTCTAGAGAATAGGAACTTCATCTTTCTAGAAGATCTCCTACAATATTCTCAGCTGCC
ATGGAAAATCGATGTTCTTCTTTTATTCTCTCAAGATTTTCAGGCTGTATATTAAAACTTATATTAAGAA
CTATGCTAACCACCTCATCAGGAACCGTTGTAGGTGGCGTGGGTTTTCTTGGCAATCGACTCTCATGAAA
ACTACGAGCTAAATATTCAATATGTTCCTCTTGACCAACTTTATTCTGCATTTTTTTTGAACGAGGTTTA
GAGCAAGCTTCAGGAAACTGAGACAGGAATTTTATTAAAAATTTAAATTTTGAAGAAAGTTCAGGGTTAA
TAGCATCCATTTTTTGCTTTGCAAGTTCCTCAGCATTCTTAACAAAAGACGTCTCTTTTGACATGTTTAA
AGTTTAAACCTCCTGTGTGAAATTATTATCCGCTCATAATTCCACACATTATACGAGCCGGAAGCATAAA
GTGTAAAGCCTGGGGTGCCTAATGAGTGAGCTAACTCACATTAATTGCGTTGCGCTCACTGCCAATTGCT
TTCCAGTCGGGAAACCTGTCGTGCCAGCTGCATTAATGAATCGGCCAACGCGCGGGGAGAGGCGGTTTGC
GTATTGGGCGCTCTTCCGCTTCCTCGCTCACTGACTCGCTGCGCTCGGTCGTTCGGCTGCGGCGAGCGGT
ATCAGCTCACTCAAAGGCGGTAATACGGTTATCCACAGAATCAGGGGATAACGCAGGAAAGAACATGTGA
GCAAAAGGCCAGCAAAAGGCCAGGAACCGTAAAAAGGCCGCGTTGCTGGCGTTTTTCCATAGGCTCCGCC
CCCCTGACGAGCATCACAAAAATCGACGCTCAAGTCAGAGGTGGCGAAACCCGACAGGACTATAAAGATA
CCAGGCGTTTCCCCCTGGAAGCTCCCTCGTGCGCTCTCCTGTTCCGACCCTGCCGCTTACCGGATACCTG
TCCGCCTTTCTCCCTTCGGGAAGCGTGGCGCTTTCTCATAGCTCACGCTGTAGGTATCTCAGTTCGGTGT
AGGTCGTTCGCTCCAAGCTGGGCTGTGTGCACGAACCCCCCGTTCAGCCCGACCGCTGCGCCTTATCCGG
TAACTATCGTCTTGAGTCCAACCCGGTAAGACACGACTTATCGCCACTGGCAGCAGCCACTGGTAACAGG
ATTAGCAGAGCGAGGTATGTAGGCGGTGCTACAGAGTTCTTGAAGTGGTGGCCTAACTACGGCTACACTA
GAAGGACAGTATTTGGTATCTGCGCTCTGCTGAAGCCAGTTACCTTCGGAAAAAGAGTTGGTAGCTCTTG
ATCCGGCAAACAAACCACCGCTGGTAGCGGTGGTTTTTTTGTTTGCAAGCAGCAGATTACGCGCAGAAAA
AAAGGATCTCAAGAAGATCCTTTGATCTTTTCTACGGGGTCTGACGCTCAGTGGAACGAAAACTCACGTT
AAGGGATTTTGGTCATGAGATTATCAAAAAGGATCTTCACCTAGATCCTTTTAAATTAAAAATGAAGTTT
TAAATCAATCTAAAGTATATATGAGTAAACTTGGTCTGACAGTTACCAATGCTTAATCAGTGAGGCACCT
ATCTCAGCGATCTGTCTATTTCGTTCATCCATAGTTGCCTGACTCCCCGTCGTGTAGATAACTACGATAC
GGGAGGGCTTACCATCTGGCCCCAGTGCTGCAATGATACCGCGAGACCCACGCTCACCGGCTCCAGATTT
ATCAGCAATAAACCAGCCAGCCGGAAGGGCCGAGCGCAGAAGTGGTCCTGCAACTTTATCCGCCTCCATC
CAGTCTATTAATTGTTGCCGGGAAGCTAGAGTAAGTAGTTCGCCAGTTAATAGTTTGCGCAACGTTGTTG
CCATTGCTACAGGCATCGTGGTGTCACGCTCGTCGTTTGGTATGGCTTCATTCAGCTCCGGTTCCCAACG
ATCAAGGCGAGTTACATGATCCCCCATGTTGTGCAAAAAAGCGGTTAGCTCCTTCGGTCCTCCGATCGTT
GTCAGAAGTAAGTTGGCCGCAGTGTTATCACTCATGGTTATGGCAGCACTGCATAATTCTCTTACTGTCA
TGCCATCCGTAAGATGCTTTTCTGTGACTGGTGAGTACTCAACCAAGTCATTCTGAGAATAGTGTATGCG
GCGACCGAGTTGCTCTTGCCCGGCGTCAATACGGGATAATACCGCGCCACATAGCAGAACTTTAAAAGTG
CTCATCATTGGAAAACGTTCTTCGGGGCGAAAACTCTCAAGGATCTTACCGCTGTTGAGATCCAGTTCGA
TGTAACCCACTCGTGCACCCAACTGATCTTCAGCATCTTTTACTTTCACCAGCGTTTCTGGGTGAGCAAA
AACAGGAAGGCAAAATGCCGCAAAAAAGGGAATAAGGGCGACACGGAAATGTTGAATACTCATACTCTTC
CTTTTTCAATATTATTGAAGCATTTATCAGGGTTATTGTCTCATGAGCGGATACATATTTGAATGTATTT
AGAAAAATAAACAAATAGGGGTTCCGCGCACATTTCCCCGAAAAGTGCCACCTGACGTCTAAGAAACCAT
TATTATCATGACATTAACCTATAAAAATAGGCGTATCACGAGGCC
Features (pLannotate 1.2.2; 13 found; start..end, strand, type, name):
     19..303     -  CDS            eco47IR (fragment): T2E7_ECOLX - Protein predicted: Swiss-Prot protein existence level 4. Recognizes the double-stranded sequence GGWCC and cleaves after G-1. From Escherichia coli.
    305..323     +  promoter       T7 promoter: promoter for bacteriophage T7 RNA polymerase
    424..457     -  protein_bind   FRT (minimal): supports FLP-mediated excision but not integration (Turan and Bode, 2011) FLP recombinase from the Saccharomyces cerevisiae 2μ plasmid
    480..732     +  promoter       copia promoter (fragment): strong promoter from the Drosophila transposable element copia (Sinclair et al., 1986)
    750..1346    +  CDS            pac: PUAC_STRAD - Protein predicted: Swiss-Prot protein existence level 4. Detoxification of puromycin. From Streptomyces alboniger.
   1399..1432    -  protein_bind   FRT (minimal): supports FLP-mediated excision but not integration (Turan and Bode, 2011) FLP recombinase from the Saccharomyces cerevisiae 2μ plasmid
   1434..1814    -  CDS            eco47IR (fragment): T2E7_ECOLX - Protein predicted: Swiss-Prot protein existence level 4. Recognizes the double-stranded sequence GGWCC and cleaves after G-1. From Escherichia coli.
   1867..1897    -  promoter       lac UV5 promoter: E. coli lac promoter with an "up" mutation
   1912..1933    -  protein_bind   CAP binding site: CAP binding activates transcription in the presence of cAMP. E. coli catabolite activator protein
   1958..2041    -  CDS            lacI (fragment): lac repressor; lacI; The lac repressor binds to the lac operator to inhibit transcription in E. coli. This inhibition can be relieved by adding lactose or isopropyl-β-D-thiogalactopyranoside (IPTG).
   2224..2812    -  rep_origin     ori: high-copy-number ColE1/pMB1/pBR322/pUC origin of replication
   2983..3843    -  CDS            AmpR: β-lactamase; bla; confers resistance to ampicillin, carbenicillin, and related antibiotics
   3844..3948    -  promoter       AmpR promoter: bla
