[The description below was written by a language model from this plasmid's Addgene catalogue record and pLannotate feature annotations shown in this document.]
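Description:
pSK25 is a 4,035 bp PCR-template plasmid built on the pJet1.2 cloning backbone, designed for C-terminal epitope tagging of endogenous genes in cultured Drosophila melanogaster cells. It is propagated in E. coli through a high-copy ColE1/pUC-type origin and selected with ampicillin via the β-lactamase gene and its own promoter. The backbone's positive-selection gene, the lethal eco47IR restriction endonuclease driven by a lac UV5 promoter, appears in the annotation as two fragments. This is consistent with the insert disrupting it, as is normal for pJet1.2 clones. A T7 promoter lies next to the cloning site. The depositor notes that bacteria carrying this backbone grow rather poorly and give low plasmid yields.

The payload has two parts. The first is a synthetic double-FLAG coding segment of about 60 bp, cloned between XhoI and SpeI sites that were both retained. The automated feature table does not annotate this tag, but the unannotated gap between the T7 promoter and the first FRT site is a plausible location for it. The second is a selection cassette in which a fragment of the strong copia transposon promoter drives the pac gene (puromycin N-acetyltransferase), conferring puromycin resistance in insect cells. This cassette is flanked by two minimal FRT sites in the same orientation, so FLP recombinase can excise the marker after selection. These minimal sites support excision but not integration.

The stated purpose is to serve as a template, as part of a genome-editing toolbox for Drosophila cell lines. The tag-plus-marker unit would presumably be amplified to generate a donor for in-frame insertion at the 3′ end of a target gene, although the record does not describe how homology arms are added.
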