Addgene plasmid #72853: pSK25
Purpose: template for C-terminal double-FLAG tag, Puromycin-resistance
Depositing lab: Klaus Foerstemann. Depositing organization: Ludwig-Maximilians-Universitaet Muenchen (LMU). Publication: A Comprehensive Toolbox for Genome Editing in Cultured Drosophila melanogaster Cells. Kunzelmann S, Bottcher R, Schmidts I, Forstemann K. G3 (Bethesda). 2016 Jun 1;6(6):1777-85. doi: 10.1534/g3.116.028241. PubMed 27172193.
Backbone
  Vector backbone: pJet1.2
  Backbone size w/o insert (bp): 2974
  Total vector size (bp): 4035
  Modifications to backbone: also contains a copia-Promoter + Puromycin resistance cassette, flanked by FRT sites
  Vector type: Insect Expression
  Selectable markers: Puromycin
Growth in bacteria
  Bacterial resistance: Ampicillin, 100 μg/mL
  Growth temperature: 37°C
  Growth strain: DH5alpha
  Copy number: High Copy
Gene/Insert
  Gene/Insert name: double Flag
  Species: synthetic
  Insert size (bp): 60
  Cloning method: Restriction Enzyme; 5′ cloning site XhoI (not destroyed); 3′ cloning site SpeI (not destroyed)
  Sequencing primers: 5′ pJet fwd; 3′ pJet rev
Terms and licenses: Academic/Nonprofit Terms; Industry Terms: Not Available to Industry
Depositor comments: We observe rather poor growth of bacteria with the pJet1.2 backbone, resulting in low yields of the plasmid preps.
How to cite: pSK25 was a gift from Klaus Foerstemann (Addgene plasmid # 72853 ; http://n2t.net/addgene:72853 ; RRID:Addgene_72853)
