>Addgene plasmid #72853 | pSK25 | addgene partial sequence | sequence record 139405 | T7 5'-TAATACGACTCACTATAGGG-3'
GGATTATAAAGATGATGATGATAAATCCGGAGCCGATTATAAAGATGATGATGATAAATGAACTAGTGAA
GTTCCTATACTTTCTAGAGAATAGGAACTTCAAATAAACATATGGGCGCGCCCTGTTGGAATATACTATT
CAACCTACAAAAATAACGTTAAACAACACTACTTTATATTTGATATGAATGGCCACACCTTTTATGCCAT
AAAACATATTGTAAGAGAATACCACTCTTTTTATTCCTTCTTTCCTTCTTGTACGTTTTTTGCTGTGAGT
AGGTCGTGGTGCTGGTGTTGCAGTTGAAATAACTTAAAATATAAATCATAAAACTCAAACATAAACTTGA
CTATTTATTTATTTATTAAGAAAGGAGGTACCGGTGGCGCGCCATGACCGAGTACAAGCCTACAGTGCGA
CTGGCCACACGCGATGACGTTCCCAGAGCCGTTCGGACGTTGGCTGCCGCGTTTGCGGACTATCCCGCAA
CTCGCCATACTGTGGACCCTGATCGCCACATCGAGAGGGTGACTGAGCTTCAGGAGCTGTTCCTGACCAG
GGTAGGGCTGGACATAGGCAAGGTCTGGGTGGCCGACGATGGAGCCGCTGTTGCGGTGTGGACTACCCCA
GAGAGCGTGGAAGCAGGGGCTGTCTTTGCCGAAATTGGGCCAAGGATGGCCGAACTGTCTGGGTCCCGTT
TGGCTGCCCAACAGCAGATGGAAGGACTGCTTGCCCCACATCGACCCAAGGAGCCTGCATGGTTCCTCGC
TACCGTGGGTGTGAGCCCAGATCACCAGGGCAAAGGTCTGGGATCAGCCGTCGTTCTGCCTGGCGTCGAG
GCTGCTGAGAGAGCAGGAGTACCGGCATTCCTCGAAACCAGTGCTCCACGGAACCTCC
